Addgene plasmid #27837: pUT1497-HQ858755
Depositing lab: John Gray & Erich Grotewold. Depositing organization: University of Toledo. Publication: The Maize TFome--development of a transcription factor open reading frame collection for functional genomics. Burdo B, Gray J, Goetting-Minesky MP, Wittler B, Hunt M, Li T, Velliquette D, Thomas J, Gentzel I, dos Santos Brito M, Mejia-Guerra MK, Connolly LN, Qaisi D, Li W, Casas MI, Doseff AI, Grotewold E. Plant J. 2014 Oct;80(2):356-66. doi: 10.1111/tpj.12623. Epub 2014 Aug 26. PubMed 25053252.
Backbone
  Vector backbone: pENTR/SD
  Backbone manufacturer: Invitrogen
  Backbone size w/o insert (bp): 2601
  Vector type: Entry vector
Growth in bacteria
  Bacterial resistance: Kanamycin, 50 μg/mL
  Growth temperature: 37°C
  Growth strain: DH5alpha
  Growth instructions: E. coli TOP10
  Copy number: Low Copy
Gene/Insert
  Gene/Insert name: CCAAT1-Dr1 transcription factor from EB705687
  Species: Zea mays
  Insert size (bp): 903
  GenBank ID: HQ858755
  Cloning method: Restriction Enzyme
  Sequencing primers: 5′ M13 For; 3′ M13 Rev
Terms and licenses: Academic/Nonprofit Terms; Industry Terms: Not Available to Industry
Depositor comments: This CDS was amplified using PCR from a full length cDNA template from the Maize Full-length cDNA Project (www.maizecdna.org) and the PCR product included the stop codon. The PCR product was cloned into a Gateway pENTR/SD vector. Further information on this gene may be obtained at www.grassius.org using the GenBank number. (The second half of the plasmid name is the GenBank Number for the sequence of the insert)
How to cite: pUT1497-HQ858755 was a gift from John Gray & Erich Grotewold (Addgene plasmid # 27837 ; http://n2t.net/addgene:27837 ; RRID:Addgene_27837)
