[The description below was written by a language model from this plasmid's Addgene catalogue record and pLannotate feature annotations shown in this document.]
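Description:
pUT1497-HQ858755 is a Gateway entry clone built on the Invitrogen pENTR/SD backbone and carrying a maize (Zea mays) transcription factor open reading frame. It is part of a maize transcription factor ORF collection assembled for functional genomics. The plasmid is propagated in E. coli under kanamycin selection, conferred by an aph(3')-Ia aminoglycoside phosphotransferase gene. It replicates from a ColE1/pUC-type origin. The catalogue lists the plasmid as low copy, whereas the feature annotation describes this origin class as high copy, and the record does not resolve that difference. The annotated full sequence is 3,504 nt, which matches the 2,601 bp backbone plus the 903 bp insert.

The insert is the coding sequence of a CCAAT-Dr1 family transcription factor. It was PCR-amplified from a full-length maize cDNA clone and includes its native stop codon, so C-terminal fusions will not be read through after transfer to a destination vector. Automated annotation recognises the first part of the ORF as homologous to Arabidopsis DR1 (NC2 beta subunit), consistent with the named family. The ORF lies between attL1 and attL2, allowing LR Clonase-mediated recombination into any attR-containing destination vector for expression in plants, bacteria or other systems. Just upstream of the start codon sits the bacteriophage T7 gene 10 ribosome binding site characteristic of the SD version of pENTR, which supports translation in prokaryotic expression contexts.

A T7 promoter lies outside attL2 in the reverse orientation. The rrnB T1 and T2 terminators upstream of attL1 insulate the cassette from read-through transcription. The short lacI and lacZα fragments are backbone remnants with no evident function.
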