Features (pLannotate 1.2.2; 11 found; start..end, strand, type, name):
      1..100     +  protein_bind   attL1: mutant version of attL; recombination site for the Gateway® LR reaction LR Clonase™
    112..132     +  RBS            RBS: efficient ribosome binding site from bacteriophage T7 gene 10 (Olins and Rangwala, 1989)
    142..594     +  CDS            DR1 (fragment): NC2B_ARATH - Experimental evidence at protein level: Swiss-Prot protein existence level 1. From Arabidopsis thaliana (Mouse-ear cress).
   1061..1160    -  protein_bind   attL2: mutant version of attL; recombination site for the Gateway® LR reaction LR Clonase™
   1178..1196    -  promoter       T7 promoter: promoter for bacteriophage T7 RNA polymerase
   1330..2139    +  CDS            KanR: aminoglycoside phosphotransferase; aph(3')-Ia; confers resistance to kanamycin in bacteria or G418 (Geneticin®) in eukaryotes
   2286..2874    +  rep_origin     ori: high-copy-number ColE1/pMB1/pBR322/pUC origin of replication
   3057..3149    +  CDS            lacI (fragment): lac repressor; lacI; The lac repressor binds to the lac operator to inhibit transcription in E. coli. This inhibition can be relieved by adding lactose or isopropyl-β-D-thiogalactopyranoside (IPTG).
   3204..3231    -  terminator     rrnB T2 terminator: transcription terminator T2 from the E. coli rrnB gene
   3363..3406    +  terminator     rrnB T1 terminator: Escherichia coli rrnB; transcription terminator T1 from the E. coli rrnB gene
   3453..3489    -  CDS            lacZα (fragment): LacZα fragment of β-galactosidase; lacZ fragment
>Addgene plasmid #27837 | pUT1497-HQ858755 | depositor full sequence | sequence record 13111 | Author sequence
CAAATAATGATTTTATTTTGACTGATAGTGACCTGTTCGTTGCAACAAATTGATGAGCAATGCTTTTTTA
TAATGCCAACTTTGTACAAAAAAGCAGGCTCCGCGGCCGCCTTGTTTAACTTTAAGAAGGAGCCCTTCAC
CATGGACCCGATGGACATCGTCGGCAAGTCCAAGGAGGACGTCTCCCTCCCCAAATCAACAATGTTTAAG
ATAATTAAGGAGATGCTTCCTCCTGATGTACGAGTGGCAAGAGATGCACAGGATCTTCTTGTTGAATGCT
GTGTAGAGTTCATCAATCTCCTTTCGTCTGAATCGAATGAAGTGTGCAGCAGAGAAGAGAAAAAAACGAT
TGCTCCTGAGCATGTTATCAAGGCTCTAAGTGATCTTGGCTTCAGAGAGTACATTGAGGAGGTTTATGCT
GCATATGAACAGCACAAACTTGATACTTTGGATTCTCCAAAAGCTGGCAAATTCACTGGGATTGAGATGA
CAGAGGAAGAAGCTGTTGCTGAGCAACAAAGGATGTTTGCTGAGGCTCGAGCAAGGATGAATAATGGAGC
CCCCAAACCAAAGGAGACAGAACAAGAGCCGCCACAGCAACCACAAGCACAACCCCAACTTCAGCTGCAT
ACTGAACCACAGCAACCCGTGCAATCTCAAGTGCAGTTGCATTCGCCAACACAGCATTCCCTCCAACCTC
AAGTGCAGCTGCACCCCCAGCCACAACAGCTCCCACAAGTGCAGGTGCACTCTCAGACGCAGCTGCACCC
TCAGCCACAGCAGCCCCAAGTGCAGGTCCATCCGCAGCTGCAGCAACTCCCACAATTACAGGCCCACTCG
CAGCCACCGCAACCCCAAGTGCAAATCCACCCACAGCCGCAGCAGCCCCCACAAGTGCAGTTGCAGTCAT
CAGTCCAGCAGACCTCCCAACCCCAACCTCAGGTACATCTCTACAATCACAGGGGGGGCTCACAAGCGCA
GCTGCAGCCCCAACTGCCAGGTCAGCTGCAGACACAGGGGCAAACCGGACCTGGCATTGACAGTAAGGGT
GGGCGCGCCGACCCAGCTTTCTTGTACAAAGTTGGCATTATAAGAAAGCATTGCTTATCAATTTGTTGCA
ACGAACAGGTCACTATCAGTCAAAATAAAATCATTATTTGCCATCCAGCTGATATCCCCTATAGTGAGTC
GTATTACATGGTCATAGCTGTTTCCTGGCAGCTCTGGCCCGTGTCTCAAAATCTCTGATGTTACATTGCA
CAAGATAAAAATATATCATCATGAACAATAAAACTGTCTGCTTACATAAACAGTAATACAAGGGGTGTTA
TGAGCCATATTCAACGGGAAACGTCGAGGCCGCGATTAAATTCCAACATGGATGCTGATTTATATGGGTA
TAAATGGGCTCGCGATAATGTCGGGCAATCAGGTGCGACAATCTATCGCTTGTATGGGAAGCCCGATGCG
CCAGAGTTGTTTCTGAAACATGGCAAAGGTAGCGTTGCCAATGATGTTACAGATGAGATGGTCAGACTAA
ACTGGCTGACGGAATTTATGCCTCTTCCGACCATCAAGCATTTTATCCGTACTCCTGATGATGCATGGTT
ACTCACCACTGCGATCCCCGGAAAAACAGCATTCCAGGTATTAGAAGAATATCCTGATTCAGGTGAAAAT
ATTGTTGATGCGCTGGCAGTGTTCCTGCGCCGGTTGCATTCGATTCCTGTTTGTAATTGTCCTTTTAACA
GCGATCGCGTATTTCGTCTCGCTCAGGCGCAATCACGAATGAATAACGGTTTGGTTGATGCGAGTGATTT
TGATGACGAGCGTAATGGCTGGCCTGTTGAACAAGTCTGGAAAGAAATGCATAAACTTTTGCCATTCTCA
CCGGATTCAGTCGTCACTCATGGTGATTTCTCACTTGATAACCTTATTTTTGACGAGGGGAAATTAATAG
GTTGTATTGATGTTGGACGAGTCGGAATCGCAGACCGATACCAGGATCTTGCCATCCTATGGAACTGCCT
CGGTGAGTTTTCTCCTTCATTACAGAAACGGCTTTTTCAAAAATATGGTATTGATAATCCTGATATGAAT
AAATTGCAGTTTCATTTGATGCTCGATGAGTTTTTCTAATCAGAATTGGTTAATTGGTTGTAACACTGGC
AGAGCATTACGCTGACTTGACGGGACGGCGCAAGCTCATGACCAAAATCCCTTAACGTGAGTTACGCGTC
GTTCCACTGAGCGTCAGACCCCGTAGAAAAGATCAAAGGATCTTCTTGAGATCCTTTTTTTCTGCGCGTA
ATCTGCTGCTTGCAAACAAAAAAACCACCGCTACCAGCGGTGGTTTGTTTGCCGGATCAAGAGCTACCAA
CTCTTTTTCCGAAGGTAACTGGCTTCAGCAGAGCGCAGATACCAAATACTGTCCTTCTAGTGTAGCCGTA
GTTAGGCCACCACTTCAAGAACTCTGTAGCACCGCCTACATACCTCGCTCTGCTAATCCTGTTACCAGTG
GCTGCTGCCAGTGGCGATAAGTCGTGTCTTACCGGGTTGGACTCAAGACGATAGTTACCGGATAAGGCGC
AGCGGTCGGGCTGAACGGGGGGTTCGTGCACACAGCCCAGCTTGGAGCGAACGACCTACACCGAACTGAG
ATACCTACAGCGTGAGCATTGAGAAAGCGCCACGCTTCCCGAAGGGAGAAAGGCGGACAGGTATCCGGTA
AGCGGCAGGGTCGGAACAGGAGAGCGCACGAGGGAGCTTCCAGGGGGAAACGCCTGGTATCTTTATAGTC
CTGTCGGGTTTCGCCACCTCTGACTTGAGCGTCGATTTTTGTGATGCTCGTCAGGGGGGCGGAGCCTATG
GAAAAACGCCAGCAACGCGGCCTTTTTACGGTTCCTGGCCTTTTGCTGGCCTTTTGCTCACATGTTCTTT
CCTGCGTTATCCCCTGATTCTGTGGATAACCGTATTACCGCCTTTGAGTGAGCTGATACCGCTCGCCGCA
GCCGAACGACCGAGCGCAGCGAGTCAGTGAGCGAGGAAGCGGAAGAGCGCCCAATACGCAAACCGCCTCT
CCCCGCGCGTTGGCCGATTCATTAATGCAGCTGGCACGACAGGTTTCCCGACTGGAAAGCGGGCAGTGAG
CGCAACGCAATTAATACGCGTACCGCTAGCCAGGAAGAGTTTGTAGAAACGCAAAAAGGCCATCCGTCAG
GATGGCCTTCTGCTTAGTTTGATGCCTGGCAGTTTATGGCGGGCGTCCTGCCCGCCACCCTCCGGGCCGT
TGCTTCACAACGTTCAAATCCGCTCCCGGCGGATTTGTCCTACTCAGGAGAGCGTTCACCGACAAACAAC
AGATAAAACGAAAGGCCCAGTCTTCCGACTGAGCCTTTCGTTTTATTTGATGCCTGGCAGTTCCCTACTC
TCGCGTTAACGCTAGCATGGATGTTTTCCCAGTCACGACGTTGTAAAACGACGGCCAGTCTTAAGCTCGG
GCCC
