>Addgene plasmid #27837 | pUT1497-HQ858755 | addgene partial sequence | sequence record 34127 | 27837 with M13pUC-fwd
CCAATAATGATTTTATTTTGACTGATAGTGACCTGTTCGTTGCAACAAATTGATGAGCAATGCTTTTTTA
TAATGCCAACTTTGTACAAAAAAGCAGGCTCCGCGGCCGCCTTGTTTAACTTTAAGAAGGAGCCCTTCAC
CATGGACCCGATGGACATCGTCGGCAAGTCCAAGGAGGACGTCTCCCTCCCCAAATCAACAATGTTTAAG
ATAATTAAGGAGATGCTTCCTCCTGATGTACGAGTGGCAAGAGATGCACAGGATCTTCTTGTTGAATGCT
GTGTAGAGTTCATCAATCTCCTTTCGTCTGAATCGAATGAAGTGTGCAGCAGAGAAGAGAAAAAAACGAT
TGCTCCTGAGCATGTTATCAAGGCTCTAAGTGATCTTGGCTTCAGAGAGTACATTGAGGAGGTTTATGCT
GCATATGAACAGCACAAACTTGATACTTTGGATTCTCCAAAAGCTGGCAAATTCACTGGGATTGAGATGA
CAGAGGAAGAAGCTGTTGCTGAGCAACAAAGGATGTTTGCTGAGGCTCGAGCAAGGATGAATAATGGAGC
CCCCAAACCAAAGGAGACAGAACAAGAGCCGCCACAGCAACCACAAGCACAACCCCAACTTCAGCTGCAT
ACTGAACCACAGCAACCCGTGCAATCTCAAGTGCAGTTGCATTCGCCAACACAGCATTCCCTCCAACCTC
AAGTGCAGCTGCACCCCCAGCCACAACAGCTCCCACAAGTGCAGGTGCACTCTCAGACGCAGCTGCACCC
TCAGCCACAGCAGCCCCAAGTGCAGGTCCATCCGCAGCTGCAGCAACTCCCACAATTACAGGCCCACTCG
CAGCCACCGCAACCCCAAGTGCAAATCCACCCACAGCCGCAGCAGCCCCCACAAGTGCAGTTGCAGTCAT
CAGTCCAGCAGACCTCCCAACCCCAACCTCAGGTACATCTCTACAA
